>Addgene plasmid #46065 | pXP831 | depositor full sequence | sequence record 65293 | pXP831 sequence 5914 bps
CATATGATCTTAGCCTTGTTACTAGTTAGAAAAAGACATTTTTGCTGTCAGTCACTGTCAAGAGATTCTT
TTGCTGGCATTTCTTCTAGAAGCAAAAAGAGCGATGCGTCTTTTCCGCTGAACCGTTCCAGCAAAAAAGA
CTACCAACGCAATATGGATTGTCAGAATCATATAAAAGAGAAGCAAATAACTCCTTGTCTTGTATCAATT
GCATTATAATATCTTCTTGTTAGTGCAATATCATATAGAAGTCATCGAAATAGATATTAAGAAAAACAAA
CTGTACAATCAATCAATCAATCATCACATAAACCTAGGCTCGAGTCATGTAATTAGTTATGTCACGCTTA
CATTCACGCCCTCCCCCCACATCCGCTCTAACCGAAAAGGAAGGAGTTAGACAACCTGAAGTCTAGGTCC
CTATTTATTTTTTTATAGTTATGTTAGTATTAAGAACGTTATTTATATTTCAAATTTTTCTTTTTTTTCT
GTACAGACGCGTGTACGCATGTAACATTATACTGAAAACCTTGCTTGAGAAGGTTTTGGGACGCTCGAAG
GCTTTAATTTGCGGCCAAGCTTGCATGCCTGCAGGTCGACTCTAGAGGATCCCCGGGATAACTTCGTATA
ATGTATGCTATACGAAGTTATGGATTTTCTTAACTTCTTCGGCGACAGCATCACCGACTTCGGTGGTACT
GTTGGAACCACCTAAATCACCAGTTCTGATACCTGCATCCAAAACCTTTTTAACTGCATCTTCAATGGCC
TTACCTTCTTCAGGCAAGTTCAATGACAATTTCAACATCATTGCAGCAGACAAGATAGTGGCGATAGGGT
TGACCTTATTCTTTGGCAAATCTGGAGCAGAACCGTGGCATGGTTCGTACAAACCAAATGCGGTGTTCTT
GTCTGGCAAAGAGGCCAAGGACGCAGATGGCAACAAACCCAAGGAACCTGGGATAACGGAGGCTTCATCG
GAGATGATATCACCAAACATGTTGCTGGTGATTATAATACCATTTAGGTGGGTTGGGTTCTTAACTAGGA
TCATGGCGGCAGAATCAATCAATTGATGTTGAACCTTCAATGTAGGAAATTCGTTCTTGATGGTTTCCTC
CACAGTTTTTCTCCATAATCTTGAAGAGGCCAAAACATTAGCTTTATCCAAGGACCAAATAGGCAATGGT
GGCTCATGTTGTAGGGCCATGAAAGCGGCCATTCTTGTGATTCTTTGCACTTCTGGAACGGTGTATTGTT
CACTATCCCAAGCGACACCATCACCATCATCTTCCTTTCTCTTACCAAAGTAAATACCTCCCACTAATTC
TCTGACAACAACGAAGTCAGTACCTTTAGCAAATTGTGGCTTGATTGGAGATAAGTCTAAAAGAGAGTCG
GATGCAAAGTTACATGGTCTTAAGTTGGCGTACAATTGAAGTTCTTTACGGATTTTTAGTAAACCTTGTT
CAGGTCTAACACTACCTGTACCCCATTTAGGACCACCCACAGCACCTAACAAAACGGCATCAGCCTTCTT
GGAGGCTTCCAGCGCCTCATCTGGAAGTGGGACACCTGTAGCTTCGATAGCAGCACCACCAATTAAATGA
TTTTCGAAATCGAACTTGACATTGGAACGAACATCAGAAATAGCTTTAAGAACCTTAATGGCTTCGGCTG
TGATTTCTTGACCAACGTGGTCACCTGGCAAAACGACGATCTTCTTAGGGGCAGACATTAGAATGGTATA
TCCTTGAAATATATATATATATTGCTGAAATGTAAAAGGTAAGAAAAGTTAGAAAGTAAGACGATTGCTA
ACCACCTATTGGAAAAACAATAGGTCCTTAAATAATATTGTCAACTTCAAGTATTGTGATGCAAGCATTT
AGTCATGAACGCTTCTCTATTCTATATGAAAAGCCGGTTCCGGCGCTCTCACCTTTCCTTTTTCTCCCAA
TTTTTCAGTTGAAAAAGGTATATGCGTCAGGCGACCTCTGAAATTAACAAAAAATTTCCAGTCATCGAAT
TTGATTCTGTGCGATAGCGCCCCTGTGTGTTCTCGTTATGTTGAGGAAAAAAATAATGGTTAATAACTTC
GTATAATGTATGCTATACGAAGTTATCCCGGGTACCGAGCTCGAATTCAACGAAGCATCTGTGCTTCATT
TTGTAGAACAAAAATGCAACGCGAGAGCGCTAATTTTTCAAACAAAGAATCTGAGCTGCATTTTTACAGA
ACAGAAATGCAACGCGAAAGCGCTATTTTACCAACGAAGAATCTGTGCTTCATTTTTGTAAAACAAAAAT
GCAACGCGAGAGCGCTAATTTTTCAAACAAAGAATCTGAGCTGCATTTTTACAGAACAGAAATGCAACGC
GAGAGCGCTATTTTACCAACAAAGAATCTATACTTCTTTTTTGTTCTACAAAAATGCATCCCGAGAGCGC
TATTTTTCTAACAAAGCATCTTAGATTACTTTTTTTCTCCTTTGTGCGCTCTATAATGCAGTCTCTTGAT
AACTTTTTGCACTGTAGGTCCGTTAAGGTTAGAAGAAGGCTACTTTGGTGTCTATTTTCTCTTCCATAAA
AAAAGCCTGACTCCACTTCCCGCGTTTACTGATTACTAGCGAAGCTGCGGGTGCATTTTTTCAAGATAAA
GGCATCCCCGATTATATTCTATACCGATGTGGATTGCGCATACTTTGTGAACAGAAAGTGATAGCGTTGA
TGATTCTTCATTGGTCAGAAAATTATGAACGGTTTCTTCTATTTTGTCTCTATATACTACGTATAGGAAA
TGTTTACATTTTCGTATTGTTTTCGATTCACTCTATGAATAGTTCTTACTACAATTTTTTTGTCTAAAGA
GTAATACTAGAGATAAACATAAAAAATGTAGAGGTCGAGTTTAGATGCAAGTTCAAGGAGCGAAAGGTGG
ATGGGTAGGTTATATAGGGATATAGCACAGAGATATATAGCAAAGAGATACTTTTGAGCAATGTTTGTGG
AAGCGGTATTCGCAATATTTTAGTAGCTCGTTACAGTCCGGTGCGTTTTTGGTTTTTTGAAAGTGCGTCT
TCAGAGCGCTTTTGGTTTTCAAAAGCGCTCTGAAGTTCCTATACTTTCTAGAGAATAGGAACTTCGGAAT
AGGAACTTCAAAGCGTTTCCGAAAACGAGCGCTTCCGAAAATGCAACGCGAGCTGCGCACATACAGCTCA
CTGTTCACGTCGCACCTATATCTGCGTGTTGCCTGTATATATATATACATGAGAAGAACGGCATAGTGCG
TGTTTATGCTTAAATGCGTACTTATATGCGTCTATTTATGTAGGATGAAAGGTAGTCTAGTACCTCCTGT
GATATTATCCCATTCCATGCGGGGTATCGTATGCTTCCTTCAGCACTACCCTTTAGCTGTTCTATATGCT
GCCACTCCTCAATTGGATTAGTCTCATCCTTCAATGCTATCATTTCCTTTGATATTGGATCATACGAATT
CGTAATCATGGTCATAGCTGTTTCCTGTGTGAAATTGTTATCCGCTCACAATTCCACACAACATACGAGC
CGGAAGCATAAAGTGTAAAGCCTGGGGTGCCTAATGAGTGAGCTAACTCACATTAATTGCGTTGCGCTCA
CTGCCCGCTTTCCAGTCGGGAAACCTGTCGTGCCAGCTGCATTAATGAATCGGCCAACGCGCGGGGAGAG
GCGGTTTGCGTATTGGGCGCTCTTCCGCTTCCTCGCTCACTGACTCGCTGCGCTCGGTCGTTCGGCTGCG
GCGAGCGGTATCAGCTCACTCAAAGGCGGTAATACGGTTATCCACAGAATCAGGGGATAACGCAGGAAAG
AACATGTGAGCAAAAGGCCAGCAAAAGGCCAGGAACCGTAAAAAGGCCGCGTTGCTGGCGTTTTTCCATA
GGCTCCGCCCCCCTGACGAGCATCACAAAAATCGACGCTCAAGTCAGAGGTGGCGAAACCCGACAGGACT
ATAAAGATACCAGGCGTTTCCCCCTGGAAGCTCCCTCGTGCGCTCTCCTGTTCCGACCCTGCCGCTTACC
GGATACCTGTCCGCCTTTCTCCCTTCGGGAAGCGTGGCGCTTTCTCATAGCTCACGCTGTAGGTATCTCA
GTTCGGTGTAGGTCGTTCGCTCCAAGCTGGGCTGTGTGCACGAACCCCCCGTTCAGCCCGACCGCTGCGC
CTTATCCGGTAACTATCGTCTTGAGTCCAACCCGGTAAGACACGACTTATCGCCACTGGCAGCAGCCACT
GGTAACAGGATTAGCAGAGCGAGGTATGTAGGCGGTGCTACAGAGTTCTTGAAGTGGTGGCCTAACTACG
GCTACACTAGAAGGACAGTATTTGGTATCTGCGCTCTGCTGAAGCCAGTTACCTTCGGAAAAAGAGTTGG
TAGCTCTTGATCCGGCAAACAAACCACCGCTGGTAGCGGTGGTTTTTTTGTTTGCAAGCAGCAGATTACG
CGCAGAAAAAAAGGATCTCAAGAAGATCCTTTGATCTTTTCTACGGGGTCTGACGCTCAGTGGAACGAAA
ACTCACGTTAAGGGATTTTGGTCATGAGATTATCAAAAAGGATCTTCACCTAGATCCTTTTAAATTAAAA
ATGAAGTTTTAAATCAATCTAAAGTATATATGAGTAAACTTGGTCTGACAGTTACCAATGCTTAATCAGT
GAGGCACCTATCTCAGCGATCTGTCTATTTCGTTCATCCATAGTTGCCTGACTCCCCGTCGTGTAGATAA
CTACGATACGGGAGGGCTTACCATCTGGCCCCAGTGCTGCAATGATACCGCGAGACCCACGCTCACCGGC
TCCAGATTTATCAGCAATAAACCAGCCAGCCGGAAGGGCCGAGCGCAGAAGTGGTCCTGCAACTTTATCC
GCCTCCATCCAGTCTATTAATTGTTGCCGGGAAGCTAGAGTAAGTAGTTCGCCAGTTAATAGTTTGCGCA
ACGTTGTTGCCATTGCTACAGGCATCGTGGTGTCACGCTCGTCGTTTGGTATGGCTTCATTCAGCTCCGG
TTCCCAACGATCAAGGCGAGTTACATGATCCCCCATGTTGTGCAAAAAAGCGGTTAGCTCCTTCGGTCCT
CCGATCGTTGTCAGAAGTAAGTTGGCCGCAGTGTTATCACTCATGGTTATGGCAGCACTGCATAATTCTC
TTACTGTCATGCCATCCGTAAGATGCTTTTCTGTGACTGGTGAGTACTCAACCAAGTCATTCTGAGAATA
GTGTATGCGGCGACCGAGTTGCTCTTGCCCGGCGTCAATACGGGATAATACCGCGCCACATAGCAGAACT
TTAAAAGTGCTCATCATTGGAAAACGTTCTTCGGGGCGAAAACTCTCAAGGATCTTACCGCTGTTGAGAT
CCAGTTCGATGTAACCCACTCGTGCACCCAACTGATCTTCAGCATCTTTTACTTTCACCAGCGTTTCTGG
GTGAGCAAAAACAGGAAGGCAAAATGCCGCAAAAAAGGGAATAAGGGCGACACGGAAATGTTGAATACTC
ATACTCTTCCTTTTTCAATATTATTGAAGCATTTATCAGGGTTATTGTCTCATGAGCGGATACATATTTG
AATGTATTTAGAAAAATAAACAAATAGGGGTTCCGCGCACATTTCCCCGAAAAGTGCCACCTGACGTCTA
AGAAACCATTATTATCATGACATTAACCTATAAAAATAGGCGTATCACGAGGCCCTTTCGTCTCGCGCGT
TTCGGTGATGACGGTGAAAACCTCTGACACATGCAGCTCCCGGAGACGGTCACAGCTTGTCTGTAAGCGG
ATGCCGGGAGCAGACAAGCCCGTCAGGGCGCGTCAGCGGGTGTTGGCGGGTGTCGGGGCTGGCTTAACTA
TGCGGCATCAGAGCAGATTGTACTGAGAGTGCAC
Features (pLannotate 1.2.2; 18 found; start..end, strand, type, name):
     22..256     +  promoter       CUP1 promoter: S. cerevisiae CUP1; inducible metallothionein promoter, regulated by Cu2+
    325..572     +  terminator     CYC1 terminator: S. cerevisiae CYC1; transcription terminator for CYC1
    577..617     -  misc_feature   MCS (fragment): pUC18/19 multiple cloning site
    618..651     -  protein_bind   loxP: Cre-mediated recombination occurs in the 8-bp core sequence (GCATACAT). Cre recombinase
    652..1738    -  CDS            LEU2 (fragment): 3-isopropylmalate dehydrogenase, required for leucine biosynthesis; S. cerevisiae LEU2; yeast auxotrophic marker
   1739..2091    -  promoter       LEU2 promoter (fragment): S. cerevisiae LEU2
   2093..2126    -  protein_bind   loxP: Cre-mediated recombination occurs in the 8-bp core sequence (GCATACAT). Cre recombinase
   2127..2148    -  misc_feature   MCS (fragment): pUC18/19 multiple cloning site
   2149..3491    -  rep_origin     2μ ori: yeast 2μ plasmid origin of replication
   3535..3551    -  protein_bind   lac operator: The lac repressor binds to the lac operator to inhibit transcription in E. coli. This inhibition can be relieved by adding lactose or isopropyl-β-D-thiogalactopyranoside (IPTG). lac repressor encoded by lacI
   3559..3589    -  promoter       lac promoter: promoter for the E. coli lac operon
   3604..3625    -  protein_bind   CAP binding site: CAP binding activates transcription in the presence of cAMP. E. coli catabolite activator protein
   3638..3730    -  CDS            lacI (fragment): lac repressor; lacI; The lac repressor binds to the lac operator to inhibit transcription in E. coli. This inhibition can be relieved by adding lactose or isopropyl-β-D-thiogalactopyranoside (IPTG).
   3913..4501    -  rep_origin     ori: high-copy-number ColE1/pMB1/pBR322/pUC origin of replication
   4672..5532    -  CDS            AmpR: β-lactamase; bla; confers resistance to ampicillin, carbenicillin, and related antibiotics
   5533..5637    -  promoter       AmpR promoter: bla
   5732..5767    +  CDS            rop (fragment): Rop protein, which maintains plasmids at low copy number; rop
   5869..6       +  misc_feature   bom (fragment) (across the origin): basis of mobility region from pBR322
