[The description below was written by a language model from this plasmid's Addgene catalogue record and pLannotate feature annotations shown in this document.]
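Description:
pXP831 is an empty yeast expression backbone built on pUC18, part of a vector set with regulated promoters designed for systematic metabolic engineering in Saccharomyces cerevisiae. It is an E. coli–yeast shuttle plasmid of about 5.9 kb. In bacteria it is maintained at high copy through the pUC-type ColE1/pMB1 origin and selected with ampicillin via the β-lactamase gene (AmpR) and its native promoter. In yeast, the 2μ origin supports episomal, multicopy replication, and the LEU2 marker (3-isopropylmalate dehydrogenase, with its own promoter) allows selection by complementation of leucine auxotrophy.

The expression cassette consists of the S. cerevisiae CUP1 metallothionein promoter followed by the CYC1 transcription terminator, with a short gap between them where a gene of interest would presumably be inserted; the record does not annotate specific cloning sites there, and no insert is present. CUP1 is copper-inducible, so expression of a cloned gene can be switched on or tuned by adding Cu2+ to the medium. The LEU2 marker and its promoter are flanked by two loxP sites, so Cre recombinase can excise the marker, an arrangement that generally permits marker recycling for successive rounds of strain engineering. Remaining annotations, including the lac promoter/operator, CAP binding site, and fragments of lacI, rop, bom and the pUC multiple cloning site, are remnants of the pUC18 backbone rather than functional parts of the yeast cassette. The repository notes a few discrepancies between its quality-control sequencing and the depositor's full sequence, which are not thought to affect plasmid function.
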