Addgene plasmid #46065: pXP831
Purpose: (Empty Backbone)
Depositing lab: Nancy DaSilva. Depositing organization: University of California, Irvine. Publication: Development and characterization of a vector set with regulated promoters for systematic metabolic engineering in Saccharomyces cerevisiae. Shen MW, Fang F, Sandmeyer S, Da Silva NA. Yeast. 2012 Dec;29(12):495-503. doi: 10.1002/yea.2930. Epub 2012 Nov 19. PubMed 23166051.
Backbone
  Vector backbone: pUC18
  Vector type: Yeast Expression
  Promoter: CUP1
  Selectable markers: LEU2
Growth in bacteria
  Bacterial resistance: Ampicillin, 100 μg/mL
  Growth temperature: 37°C
  Growth strain: XL1 Blue
  Copy number: High Copy
Terms and licenses: Academic/Nonprofit Terms; Industry Terms: Not Available to Industry
Depositor comments: Addgene's quality control sequencing has identified a few discrepancies compared to the depositor's full sequence; these differences are not thought to affect plasmid function.
How to cite: pXP831 was a gift from Nancy DaSilva (Addgene plasmid # 46065 ; http://n2t.net/addgene:46065 ; RRID:Addgene_46065)
