>Addgene plasmid #46065 | pXP831 | addgene partial sequence | sequence record 66397 | Leu2-F 5'-atgctgtcgccgaagaag-3'
ACTTCGTATAGCATACATTATACGAAGTTATCCCGGGGATCCTCTAGAGTCGACCTGCAGGCATGCAAGC
TTGGCCGCAAATTAAAGCCTTCGAGCGTCCCAAAACCTTCTCAAGCAAGGTTTTCAGTATAATGTTACAT
GCGTACACGCGTCTGTACAGAAAAAAAAGAAAAATTTGAAATATAAATAACGTTCTTAATACTAACATAA
CTATAAAAAAATAAATAGGGACCTAGACTTCAGGTTGTCTAACTCCTTCCTTTTCGGTTAGAGCGGATGT
GGGGGGAGGGCGTGAATGTAAGCGTGACATAACTAATTACATGACTCGAGCCTAGGTTTATGTGATGATT
GATTGATTGATTGTACAGTTTGTTTTTCTTAATATCTATTTCGATGACTTCTATATGATATTGCACTAAC
AAGAAGATATTATAATGCAATTGATACAAGACAAGGAGTTATTTGCTTCTCTTTTATATGATTCTGACAA
TCCATATTGCGTTGGTAGTCTTTTTTGCTGGAACGGTTCAGCGGAAAAGACGCATCGCTCTTTTTGCTTC
TAGAAGAAATGCCAGCAAAAGAATCTCTTGACAGTGACTGACAGCAAAAATGTCTTTTTCTAACTAGTAA
CAAGGCTAAGATCATATGCCTGGTGCACTCTCAGTACAATCTGCTCTGATGCCGCATAGTTAAGCCAGCC
CCGACACCCGCCAACACCCGCTGACGCGCCCTGACGGGCTTGTCTGCTCCCGGCATCCGCTTACAGACAA
GCTGTGACCGTCTCCGGGAGCTGCATGTGTCAGAGGTTTTCACCGTCATCACCGAAACGCGCGAGACGAA
AGGGCCTCGTGATACGCC
