>Addgene plasmid #46065 | pXP831 | addgene partial sequence | sequence record 67164 | Leu2-R 5'-accggtaccccatttaggac-3'
AAACGGCATCAGCCTTCTTGGAGGCTTCCAGCGCCTCATCTGGAAGTGGGACACCTGTAGCTTCGATAGC
AGCACCACCAATTAAATGATTTTCGAAATCGAACTTGACATTGGAACGAACATCAGAAATAGCTTTAAGA
ACCTTAATGGCTTCGGCTGTGATTTCTTGACCAACGTGGTCACCTGGCAAAACGACGATCTTCTTAGGGG
CAGACATTAGAATGGTATATCCTTGAAATATATATATATATTGCTGAAATGTAAAAGGTAAGAAAAGTTA
GAAAGTAAGACGATTGCTAACCACCTATTGGAAAAACAATAGGTCCTTAAATAATATTGTCAACTTCAAG
TATTGTGATGCAAGCATTTAGTCATGAACGCTTCTCTATTCTATATGAAAAGCCGGTTCCGGCGCTCTCA
CCTTTCCTTTTTCTCCCAATTTTTCAGTTGAAAAAGGTATATGCGTCAGGCGACCTCTGAAATTAACAAA
AAATTTCCAGTCATCGAATTTGATTCTGTGCGATAGCGCCCCTGTGTGTTCTCGTTATGTTGAGGAAAAA
AATAATGGTTAATAACTTCGTATAATGTATGCTATACGAAGTTATCCCGGGTACCGAGCTCGAATTCAAC
GAAGCATCTGTGCTTCATTTTGTAGAACAAAAATGCAACGCGAGAGCGCTAATTTTTCAAACAAAGAATC
TGAGCTGCATTTTTACAGAACAGAAATGCAACGCGAAAGCGCTATTTTACCAACGAAGAATCTGTGCTTC
ATTTTTGTAAAACAAAAATGCAACGCGAGAGCGCTAATTTTTCAAACAAAGAATCTGAGCTGCATTTTTA
CAGAACAGAAATGCAACGCGAGAGCGCTATTTTACCAACAAAGAATCTATACTTCTTTTTTGTTCTACAA
AAATGCATCCCGAGAGCGCT
